>Addgene plasmid #147004 | pAc5.1B-lambdaN-HA-DmUPF2-R739ER740E-siRNAres-V5His6_N | depositor full sequence | sequence record 289451 | Full Sequence
CTTCAAGGAATTAATTCTATATTCTAAAAACACAAATGATACTTCTAAAAAAAATCATGAATGGCATCAA
CTCTGAATCAAATCTTTGCAGATGCACCTACTTCTCATTTCCACTGTCACATCATTTTTCCAGATCTCGC
TGCCTGTTATGTGGCCCACAAACCAAGACACGTTTTATGGCCATTAAAGCTGGCTGATCGTCGCCAAACA
CCAAATACATATCAATATGTACATTCGAGAAAGAAGCGATCAAAGAAGCGTCTTCGGGCGAGTAGGAGAA
TGCGGAGGAGAAGGAGAACGAGCTGATCTAGTATCTCTCCACAATCCAATGCCAACTGACCAACTGGCCA
TATTCGGAGCAATTTGAAGCCAATTTCCATCGCCTGGCGATCGCTCCATTCTTGGCTATATGTTTTTCAC
CGTTCCCGGGGCCATTTTCAAAGACTCGTCGGTAAGATAAGATTGTGTCACTCGCTGTCTCTCTTCATTT
GTCGAAGAATGCTGAGGAATTTCGCGATGACGTCGGCGAGTATTTTGAAGAATGAGAATAATTTGTATTT
ATACGAAAATCAGTTAGTGGAATTTTCTACAAAAACATGTTATCTATAGATAATTTTGTTGCAAAATATG
TTGACTATGACAAAGATTGTATGTATATACCTTTAATGTATTCTCATTTTCTTATGTATTTATAATGGCA
ATGATGATACTGATGATATTTTAAGATGATGCCAGACCACAGGCTGATTTCTGCGTCTTTTGCCGAACGC
AGTGCATGTGCGGTTGTTGTTTTTTGGAATAGTTTCAATTTTCGGACTGTCCGCTTTGATTTCAGTTTCT
TGGCTTATTCAAAAAGCAAAGTAAAGCCAAAAAAGCGAGATGGCAATACCAAATGCGGCAAAACGGTAGT
GGAAGGAAAGGGGTGCGGGGCAGCGGAAGGAAGGGTGGGGCGGGGCGTGGCGGGGTCTGTGGCTGGGCGC
GACGTCACCGACGTTGGAGCCACTCCTTTGACCATGTGTGCGTGTGTGTATTATTCGTGTCTCGCCACTC
GCCGGTTGTTTTTTTCTTTTTATCTCGCTCTCTCTAGCGCCATCTCGTACGCATGCTCAACGCACCGCAT
GTTGCCGTGTCCTTTATGCGTCATTTTGGCTCGAAATAGGCAATTATTTAAACAAAGATTAGTCAACGAA
AACGCTAAAATAAATAAGTCTACAATATGGTTACTTATTGCCATGTGTGTGCAGCCAACGATAGCAACAA
AAGCAACAACACAGTGGCTTTCCCTCTTTCACTTTTTGTTTGCAAGCGCGTGCGAGCAAGACGGCACGAC
CGGCAAACGCAATTACGCTGACAAAGAGCAGACGAAGTTTTGGCCGAAAAACATCAAGGCGCCTGATACG
AATGCATTTGCAATAACAATTGCGATATTTAATATTGTTTATGAAGCTGTTTGACTTCAAAACACACAAA
AAAAAAAATAAAACAAATTATTTGAAAGAGAATTAGGAATCGGACAGCTTATCGTTACGGGCTAACAGCA
CACCGAGACGAAATAGCTTACCTGACGTCACAGCCTCTGGAAGAACTGCCGCCAAGCAGAGAGAGAGAGA
AAAAGAGGGAGAGCAGCTTAGACCGCATGTGCTTGTGTGTGAGGCGTCTCTCTCTTCGTCTCCTGTTTGC
GCAAACGCATAGACTGCACTGAGAAAATCGATTACCTATTTTTTATGAATGAATATTTGCACTATTACTA
TTCAAAACTATTAAGATAGCAATCACATTCAATAGCCAAATACTATACCACCTGAGCGATGCAACGAAAT
GATCAATTTGAGCAAAAATGCTGCATATTTAGGACGGCATCATTATAGAAATGCTTCTTGCTGTGTACTT
TTCTCTCGTCTGGCAGCTGTTTCGCCGTTATTGTTAAAACCGGCTTAAGTTAGGTGTGTTTTCTACGACT
AGTGATGCCCCTACTAGAAGATGTGTGTTGCACAAATGTCCCTGAATAACCAATTTGAAGTGCAGATAGC
AGTAAACGTAAGCTAATATGAATATTATTTAACTGTAATGTTTTAATATCGCTGGACATTACTAATAAAC
CCACTATAAACACATGTACATATGTATGTTTTGGCATACAATGAGTAGTTGGGGAAAAAATGTGTAAAAG
CACCGTGACCATCACAGCATAAAGATAACCAGCTGAAGTATCGAATATGAGTAACCCCCAAATTGAATCA
CATGCCGCAACTGATAGGACCCATGGAAGTACACTCTTCATGGCGATATACAAGACACACACAAGCACGA
ACACCCAGTTGCGGAGGAAATTCTCCGTAAATGAAAACCCAATCGGCGAACAATTCATACCCATATATGG
TAAAAGTTTTGAACGCGACTTGAGAGCGGAGAGCATTGCGGCTGATAAGGTTTTAGCGCTAAGCGGGCTT
TATAAAACGGGCTGCGGGACCAGTTTTCATATCACTACCGTTTGAGTTCTTGTGCTGTGTGGATACTCCT
CCCGACACAAAGCCGCTCCATCAGCCAGCAGTCGTCTAATCCAGAGACCCCGGATCGGGGTACCAACATG
GACGCACAAACACGACGACGTGAGCGTCGCGCTGAGAAACAAGCTCAATGGAAAGCTGCAAACGGTGGAT
CTCCTCCACATATGGCTTACCCATACGATGTTCCAGATTACGCTCCTCCAAGCTTGAATTCTATGCTAGC
CAACGATTCTGCAACGACTGACAGCGAGGTGTCCACACCGCCGTCGTCGAGGAAAGATTTGGCAGATGGT
GTTGCCGAGGGTGACAACGACAACGACATCGATACCGGCGACACGGACGCAAATGCGGATGAAGATGTGG
ATGCGGCTGCTGCCATTGCCCTGGAGGCCGAGGAGCGCGAGGAGCTGCAACAGTTCATAAGCGAGCTGCG
GGAAAAAATTGAAAGTAAGCGACAGCTGCGCCTCCAAAACTCCACAATCGAGCTGCCCGGTGAGGAGTAC
TTCGCCAAACTGGACTCCAATCTCAAAAAGAACACGGCATTCGTCAAGAAACTGAAACTATTCACGGCCA
CACAGCTGGACGGACTATTGCGTGAGATATCCGCTCTAAACCTGAGCAAATACATCTCGGAAATATGCGC
CGCGCTGGTCGAGGCCAAACTGAAAATGACTGATGTGCCGGCGGTGGTGACGCTGGCCTCTCGGCTGCAC
TGCACATATGCCGACTTCGATGTCCATTTTCTGGAGGCCTGGCAAAAGGCACTGAACATCAAGGCCACCG
AGAAGATTGGCAATCCGAGCAAACTGCGCGTTGATCTTCGCCTGTTTGCGGAACTAGTCAGCTCTGGTGT
GATCCAAATGAAGCCCGGATTGGCCCAACTGGGTGTTGTTCTGGTGCATTTGATTGCCCTGGACAAGGAT
GACCACAGCAACTTCTCGATCATCCTCTCATTCTGCCGGCACTGCGGCGAGGAGTACGCCGGCCTAGTGC
CGCAAAAGATGCAACAGTTGGCCACCAAATACGGGGTGGAGGTGCCGAAATCCGACTTCCTGACTGCCGA
CAAGCAGCTCAATCTGCGCACCATGCTTAAGGGTTACTTCAAGGCCCTGTGCAAGCATGTCCTGGCCGAG
CAGGCCGAACTGATGAACATGACCAAGAACATTCGGCGCACCATGGAGTGCAAGGGTGAGATATCCACGG
AGAAGCGCGAGAAGTGTGAACTGATGCAGGCCGGATTCGATAAGCTGCTGGCCTCCGCTCAATCGCTGTC
GGAACTGCTGGGTGAACCACTGCCCGAGCTGGCCAAGGAGTCTGAGGGCTGTAATCCGGGCACAGTCATC
GACAACATGCTGGACAGTGCCTCCTTTGGTGTGCTGGATCCGTGGGGCGACGAGGAGACCCGAGCCTTCT
ACACGGATTTGCCCGATTTGAGACAGTTTCTGCCAAACTTTTCGGCACCCAAAGTCGATTTGGAAACGTT
AGAGGAGCCCAGTGAACTAACCGAAGAAGCGATCGATGCCAATCTAGATGCCGAAATGGATCTAGATGAT
CCACCGTCCACCACTTCGGATACGACTCCGGAGAATCCAATCGAAGAGCAGCCAACGACGCCAGTTGCCG
CTGCGGAGGATCTCAAGCCGCAGAAGATGGGTAACGCTCTGATGGAACTGGGTCGCCAGCAGCAGCAGCA
AAGTCAGCTCAACCAGAATCCGATCCAGATCCAAAACCAGATGCGTCAGCAGTTCGATGGCTTCCTGGTC
AACCTATTCAACTGTGTGAACAAGGAGCTGATCGATTCGGCGGCCATCGAGTTCCTGCTTAACTTCAATA
CCAAGCATCAACGCAAGAAGCTGACGCGTACGATATTCTCGGTGCAGCGTACGCGTCTGGATATCCTGCC
CTATCTCTCCCGCTTCGTGGCCATTGTGCATATGTGCAATACCGATGTGGCCACCGATTTGGCCGAACTG
CTGCGCAAGGAGTTCAAGTGGCACATTCACAAGAAGAACCAGCTGAATATCGAGACGAAGCTTAAGATTG
TGCGATTCATTGGTGAACTGGTTAAGTTTGGTTTGTTTAAAAAGTTCGATGCCTTAGGATGTCTGAAGAT
GCTGCTAAGGGACTTTCAGCATCATCAAATCGAGATGGCCTGTGCCTTTGTGGAAGTCACCGGCGTCTAT
CTGTACAATTGCCGGGATGCCCGTCTGCTGATGAATGTGTTCCTGGACCAAATGCTGCGCTTGAAAACAG
CCACGGCAATGGACTCGCGACATGCGGCGCAGATTGAGAGCGTGTACTATTTGGTAAAGCCGCCGGAATC
GTCCAAGCGAGAGCCCATGGTTCGGCCGGCAATGCATGAGTACATCCGTTACTTGATCTTCGAGGAGCTT
TGCAAACAGAACGTTGATCGTTGTATCAAAATGCTCGAGGAGATCGATTGGCAGGATCCGGAGACAAATT
GTTATGCCATTAAGTGCCTCAGCAAGGCGTATCTGCTGCGCTTCCAGCTCATTCGCTGCCTGGCCGATCT
CGTATCCGGACTGAGCTCCTATCAGCCACGAGCGGTTACCATCGTGATCGATAATGTGTTTGAGGATATA
CGCGCTGGCCTCGAGATTCATTCGCCACGCATGGCACAGCGGCGCATCGCGATGGCCAAGTATCTGGGCG
AGATGTACAACTACAAGCTGGTGGAGTCCACGAACATTCTTAATACGCTGTACTCCATCATCTCGCTGGG
CGTATCGAATGACCAAAATGTCGTCTCGCCACTGGATCCGCCCGATAGCCTGTTCCGACTGAAGCTTGCC
TGTATGCTACTGGACACGTGTGCACCCTACTTCACCAGCCAGGCCACGCGAAAAAAACTGGACTACTTTC
TGGTCTTCTTCCAACACTACTATTGGTTCAAGAAATCCCATCCCGTGTTCAGCAAAACGGAGAACACCTC
CGATTTGTTCCCCATCCTAATGGATCACACCTATCGCGACTGTCTACTCAATGTGCGGCCCAAGCTGAAG
ATTTACAAGAGTCTAGAGCAGGCCAAGGCGGCGATTGATCATCTGCAGGAGAAGCTCTATCCGCAGCTAA
AGACTACCAATAATGCTCAGGATCCGTCGCTGGGCACAATCAGTGAAATAAGCGAGATAGACGAGGGCGG
CACTGATGAGGATTCTGGGTCATCGAATGATCAGCGAGAGCGCCAAGTGTCGGGCCAAGAGCAGGACCAG
AGCAACGACTGGACAGAGAACGAGGCGGAGCCACCGCTGCCGCCGCCCCCGCCGCCAGAAAAGTCCAAGG
AGGACCTGGAGTTCGAGCAATTGTACGAAAAAATGACCACAGACTCGTACCAAGAACGGCTTAAGGAGCC
GATAAAGGCTACGGCCAAGGATATACCTGTGCCGATGATGGCGCGCCTGCAAAAAAAATCGTACGATCAG
ATAACAGGTGCTCAGACCATCGGCCCTGGGATCAACAATATGTCACAGATCTCAAAGTCGCTTCCCAATC
AGGACGGAACGCCTGGCTCTCCAGGTGCAGATTCACCAGATGGCAACGGCAAATCCGGCGGCGGTGTAGG
TGGTAGCGATGTTGGTGCTGCTGGTGCTGCTGGTGCTTCTGGTGCTACATCTGTACCCTTTGTGCTAATG
GTGCGCGGCCACAAGGGCGGAAAGCAGCAATTTAAGTCATTTGTGGCACCATCCGACTCGCACTTGGCCA
CCAACCTAAAGCGGCAGGAGCAGATGATACGCGAGGAGAAGGAGAAGGTCAAGCGCCTTACGCTTAACAT
AACTGAGCGCATTGAGGAGGAGGACTACCAGGAGTCGTTGATGCCGCCGCAGCATCGAAGCTTCACCCAG
AGCTACTACCAGAAGCCCAATAAGCACAAGTTCAAGCACCAAAAGGGTGCGCCCGATGCGGACCTCATAT
TTCACGGCGGCCGCTCGAGTCTAGAGGGCCCGCGGTTCGAAGGTAAGCCTATCCCTAACCCTCTCCTCGG
TCTCGATTCTACGCGTACCGGTCATCATCACCATCACCATTGAGTTTAAACCCGCTGATCAGCCTCGACT
GTGCCTTCTAAGGCCTGAGCTCGCTGATCAGCCTCGATCGAGGATCCAGACATGATAAGATACATTGATG
AGTTTGGACAAACCACAACTAGAATGCAGTGAAAAAAATGCTTTATTTGTGAAATTTGTGATGCTATTGC
TTTATTTGTAACCATTATAAGCTGCAATAAACAAGTTAACAACAACAATTGCATTCATTTTATGTTTCAG
GTTCAGGGGGAGGTGTGGGAGGTTTTTTAAAGCAAGTAAAACCTCTACAAATGTGGTATGGCTGATTATG
ATCAGTCGACCGATGCCCTTGAGAGCCTTCAACCCAGTCAGCTCCTTCCGGTGGGCGCGGGGCATGACTA
TCGTCGCCGCACTTATGACTGTCTTCTTTATCATGCAACTCGTAGGACAGGTGCCGGCAGCGCTCTGGGT
CATTTTCGGCGAGGACCGCTTTCGCTGGAGCGCGACGATGATCGGCCTGTCGCTTGCGGTATTCGGAATC
TTGCACGCCCTCGCTCAAGCCTTCGTCACTGGTCCCGCCACCAAACGTTTCGGCGAGAAGCAGGCCATTA
TCGCCGGCATGGCGGCCGACGCGCTGGGCTACGTCTTGCTGGCGTTCGCGACGCGAGGCTGGATGGCCTT
CCCCATTATGATTCTTCTCGCTTCCGGCGGCATCGGGATGCCCGCGTTGCAGGCCATGCTGTCCAGGCAG
GTAGATGACGACCATCAGGGACAGCTTCAAGGATCGCTCGCGGCTCTTACCAGCCAGCAAAAGGCCAGGA
ACCGTAAAAAGGCCGCGTTGCTGGCGTTTTTCCATAGGCTCCGCCCCCCTGACGAGCATCACAAAAATCG
ACGCTCAAGTCAGAGGTGGCGAAACCCGACAGGACTATAAAGATACCAGGCGTTTCCCCCTGGAAGCTCC
CTCGTGCGCTCTCCTGTTCCGACCCTGCCGCTTACCGGATACCTGTCCGCCTTTCTCCCTTCGGGAAGCG
TGGCGCTTTCTCAATGCTCACGCTGTAGGTATCTCAGTTCGGTGTAGGTCGTTCGCTCCAAGCTGGGCTG
TGTGCACGAACCCCCCGTTCAGCCCGACCGCTGCGCCTTATCCGGTAACTATCGTCTTGAGTCCAACCCG
GTAAGACACGACTTATCGCCACTGGCAGCAGCCACTGGTAACAGGATTAGCAGAGCGAGGTATGTAGGCG
GTGCTACAGAGTTCTTGAAGTGGTGGCCTAACTACGGCTACACTAGAAGGACAGTATTTGGTATCTGCGC
TCTGCTGAAGCCAGTTACCTTCGGAAAAAGAGTTGGTAGCTCTTGATCCGGCAAACAAACCACCGCTGGT
AGCGGTGGTTTTTTTGTTTGCAAGCAGCAGATTACGCGCAGAAAAAAAGGATCTCAAGAAGATCCTTTGA
TCTTTTCTACGGGGTCTGACGCTCAGTGGAACGAAAACTCACGTTAAGGGATTTTGGTCATGAGATTATC
AAAAAGGATCTTCACCTAGATCCTTTTAAATTAAAAATGAAGTTTTAAATCAATCTAAAGTATATATGAG
TAAACTTGGTCTGACAGTTACCAATGCTTAATCAGTGAGGCACCTATCTCAGCGATCTGTCTATTTCGTT
CATCCATAGTTGCCTGACTCCCCGTCGTGTAGATAACTACGATACGGGAGGGCTTACCATCTGGCCCCAG
TGCTGCAATGATACCGCGAGACCCACGCTCACCGGCTCCAGATTTATCAGCAATAAACCAGCCAGCCGGA
AGGGCCGAGCGCAGAAGTGGTCCTGCAACTTTATCCGCCTCCATCCAGTCTATTAATTGTTGCCGGGAAG
CTAGAGTAAGTAGTTCGCCAGTTAATAGTTTGCGCAACGTTGTTGCCATTGCTGCAGGCATCGTGGTGTC
ACGCTCGTCGTTTGGTATGGCTTCATTCAGCTCCGGTTCCCAACGATCAAGGCGAGTTACATGATCCCCC
ATGTTGTGCAAAAAAGCGGTTAGCTCCTTCGGTCCTCCGATCGTTGTCAGAAGTAAGTTGGCCGCAGTGT
TATCACTCATGGTTATGGCAGCACTGCATAATTCTCTTACTGTCATGCCATCCGTAAGATGCTTTTCTGT
GACTGGTGAGTACTCAACCAAGTCATTCTGAGAATAGTGTATGCGGCGACCGAGTTGCTCTTGCCCGGCG
TCAACACGGGATAATACCGCGCCACATAGCAGAACTTTAAAAGTGCTCATCATTGGAAAACGTTCTTCGG
GGCGAAAACTCTCAAGGATCTTACCGCTGTTGAGATCCAGTTCGATGTAACCCACTCGTGCACCCAACTG
ATCTTCAGCATCTTTTACTTTCACCAGCGTTTCTGGGTGAGCAAAAACAGGAAGGCAAAATGCCGCAAAA
AAGGGAATAAGGGCGACACGGAAATGTTGAATACTCATACTCTTCCTTTTTCAATATTATTGAAGCATTT
ATCAGGGTTATTGTCTCATGAGCGGATACATATTTGAATGTATTTAGAAAAATAAACAAATAGGGGTTCC
GCGCACATTTCCCCGAAAAGTGCCACCTGACGTCTAAGAAACCATTATTATCATGACATTAACCTATAAA
AATAGGCGTATCACGAGGCCCTTTCGT
Features (pLannotate 1.2.2; 10 found; start..end, strand, type, name):
     56..2568    +  promoter       Ac5 promoter: Drosophila melanogaster actin 5C promoter
   2588..2653    +  CDS            N (fragment): REGN_LAMBD - Experimental evidence at protein level: Swiss-Prot protein existence level 1. Plays a role as a transcriptional antitermination factor that allows the virus to initiate its lytic phase. Activates expression of the delayed viral early genes by modifying host RNA polymerase (RNAP) into a form that is resistant to termination signals. This antitermination function requires the host NusA protein which serves to stabilize the interaction between antitermination protein N and host RNA polymerase. From Escherichia phage lambda (Bacteriophage lambda).
   2678..2704    +  CDS            3xHA (fragment): three tandem HA epitope tags
   6482..6523    +  CDS            V5 tag: epitope tag from simian virus 5
   6623..6757    -  polyA_signal   SV40 poly(A) signal: SV40 polyadenylation signal
   6780..6864    -  CDS            large T antigen (fragment): large T antigen from SV40 (simian virus 40)
   6865..7335    +  CDS            TcR (fragment): tetracycline efflux protein; tet; confers resistance to tetracycline
   7379..7967    -  rep_origin     ori: high-copy-number ColE1/pMB1/pBR322/pUC origin of replication
   8138..8998    -  CDS            AmpR: β-lactamase; bla; confers resistance to ampicillin, carbenicillin, and related antibiotics
   8999..9103    -  promoter       AmpR promoter: bla
