[The description below was written by a language model from this plasmid's Addgene catalogue record and pLannotate feature annotations shown in this document.]
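Description:
pAc5.1B-lambdaN-HA-DmUPF2-R739ER740E-siRNAres-V5His6_N is a 9.2 kb insect expression plasmid for producing a tagged mutant form of Drosophila melanogaster UPF2, a factor of the nonsense-mediated mRNA decay pathway. The catalogue lists the backbone as unknown, although the name points to the pAc5.1B family, and this fits the annotated features. A Drosophila actin 5C promoter drives constitutive expression in fly cells, and an SV40 polyadenylation signal lies downstream of the coding region. In bacteria the plasmid is maintained through a ColE1/pUC-type origin and selected with ampicillin via a β-lactamase gene under its own promoter. The catalogue describes it as low copy, although the origin is annotated as a high-copy type. Short fragments of a tetracycline resistance gene and of SV40 large T antigen are also detected and appear to be non-functional backbone remnants.

The open reading frame begins with a fragment of the bacteriophage lambda N protein, followed by an HA epitope. The unannotated stretch of roughly 3.8 kb before the V5 tag presumably holds the UPF2 coding sequence. The lambdaN peptide binds boxB RNA hairpins, so fusions of this kind are generally used to tether a protein to a boxB-containing reporter transcript and measure its effect on that mRNA, though the record does not state this use. The name also indicates a His6 tag after V5, but the feature table does not annotate one, and the record does not say whether the C-terminal tags are translated. The insert carries the R739E and R740E substitutions. It is also designated siRNA-resistant, which suggests use in complementation experiments after knockdown of the endogenous gene. The depositor notes 10 silent changes and three further non-silent differences (L1022P, V1097L, N1213S) relative to the FlyBase reference. The depositor sequence may be theoretical rather than fully verified.
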