Addgene plasmid #147004: pAc5.1B-lambdaN-HA-DmUPF2-R739ER740E-siRNAres-V5His6_N
Purpose: Insect Expression of DmUPF2-R739ER740E-siRNAres
Depositing lab: Elisa Izaurralde. Depositing organization: Max Planck Institute for Developmental Biology.
Backbone
  Vector backbone: Unknown
  Vector type: Insect Expression
Growth in bacteria
  Bacterial resistance: Ampicillin, 100 μg/mL
  Growth temperature: 37°C
  Growth strain: DH5alpha
  Copy number: Low Copy
Gene/Insert
  Gene/Insert name: DmUPF2-R739ER740E-siRNAres
  Species: D. melanogaster (fly)
  Mutation: 10 silent and 3 non silent mutations: L1022P, V1097L and N1213S compared to the sequence given by FlyBase no.: CG2253
  Entrez Gene: Upf2 (a.k.a. Dmel_CG2253, CG2253, Dmel\CG2253, UPF2, smg-3, upf2)
  Cloning method: Unknown
Terms and licenses: Academic/Nonprofit Terms; Industry Terms: Not Available to Industry
Depositor comments: Plasmids from this collection were made available to the research community and donated after the lab closed. Please note that the sequence provided by the depositing laboratory may be theoretical/predicted or based on Sanger sequencing results. There may be discrepancies between sequencing results obtained by Addgene and the depositor sequence. If an Addgene verified sequence is not available, please contact before placing your order to request that our lab fully sequence the plasmid.
How to cite: pAc5.1B-lambdaN-HA-DmUPF2-R739ER740E-siRNAres-V5His6_N was a gift from Elisa Izaurralde (Addgene plasmid # 147004 ; http://n2t.net/addgene:147004 ; RRID:Addgene_147004)
